Addgene plasmid #110136: pCZGY2162
Purpose: Epidermal Mitochondrial-tagged Florescent Calcium Sensor
Depositing lab: Andrew Chisholm. Depositing organization: University of California, San Diego (UCSD). Publication: C. elegans epidermal wounding induces a mitochondrial ROS burst that promotes wound repair. Xu S, Chisholm AD. Dev Cell. 2014 Oct 13;31(1):48-60. doi: 10.1016/j.devcel.2014.08.002. PubMed 25313960.
Backbone
  Vector backbone: Gateway Final LR Clone
  Backbone size w/o insert (bp): 2900
  Total vector size (bp): 5966
  Vector type: Worm Expression
Growth in bacteria
  Bacterial resistance: Ampicillin, 100 μg/mL
  Growth temperature: 37°C
  Growth strain: DH5alpha
  Copy number: Unknown
Gene/Insert
  Gene/Insert name: mito::GCaMP3 (alt name: human Mitochondrial Targeting cytochrome c oxidase)
  Species: H. sapiens (human), Synthetic
  Insert size (bp): 1452
  Promoter: Pcol-19
  Tag / fusion protein: mito::GCaMP3
  Cloning method: Gateway Cloning
  Sequencing primers: 5′ tgtaaaacgacggccagt; 3′ caggaaacagctatgaccatg
Terms and licenses: Academic/Nonprofit Terms; Industry Terms: Not Available to Industry
How to cite: pCZGY2162 was a gift from Andrew Chisholm (Addgene plasmid # 110136 ; http://n2t.net/addgene:110136 ; RRID:Addgene_110136)
