[The description below was written by a language model from this plasmid's Addgene catalogue record and pLannotate feature annotations shown in this document.]
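Description:
pCZGY2162 is a C. elegans expression plasmid of about 6 kb, produced as a final Gateway LR clone on a pBluescript-like backbone. In E. coli it is maintained through a high-copy ColE1/pUC origin and selected with ampicillin via the β-lactamase gene. The backbone also carries an f1 phage origin, remnants of the lacZα/lac promoter region, and flanking T7 and T3 promoters, all standard carry-overs from the parental cloning vector.

The payload is a mitochondrially targeted, genetically encoded calcium indicator. The presequence of human cytochrome c oxidase subunit VIII, a widely used matrix-targeting signal, is fused upstream of a GCaMP-type sensor, in which calcium binding increases GFP-based fluorescence. This open reading frame lies between the attB1 and attB2 sites left by Gateway recombination. The catalogue entry names the sensor as GCaMP3, whereas the automated annotation labelled the coding sequence GCaMP6f. These variants are closely related, so the label probably reflects sequence similarity, but the record does not resolve the difference. Expression is stated to be driven by the col-19 promoter, a collagen gene promoter used for epidermal expression in the worm. It is not annotated in the feature table, though it presumably lies in the unannotated stretch upstream of attB1. A fragment matching C. elegans aex-5 sits downstream of the insert, and the record does not explain its role or identify a 3′ UTR.

The stated purpose is epidermal expression of a mitochondrial calcium sensor. The associated work concerns mitochondrial signalling during epidermal wounding and wound repair in C. elegans.
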