Features (pLannotate 1.2.2; 18 found; start..end, strand, type, name):
     32..106     +  CDS            COX8 presequence: mitochondrial presequence of human cytochrome c oxidase subunit VIII (Rizutto et al., 1989)
    131..1483    +  CDS            GCaMP6f (sequence partly withheld): improved fluorescent protein-based calcium sensor (Chen et al., 2013)
   1499..1523    -  protein_bind   attB2: mutant version of attB; recombination site for the Gateway® BP reaction BP Clonase™
   1523..1581    -  misc_feature   MCS (fragment): pBluescript multiple cloning site
   2078..2230    +  CDS            aex-5 (fragment): AEX5_CAEEL - Also known as kpc-3 From Caenorhabditis elegans.
   2302..2320    -  promoter       T3 promoter: promoter for bacteriophage T3 RNA polymerase
   2365..2381    -  protein_bind   lac operator: The lac repressor binds to the lac operator to inhibit transcription in E. coli. This inhibition can be relieved by adding lactose or isopropyl-β-D-thiogalactopyranoside (IPTG). lac repressor encoded by lacI
   2389..2419    -  promoter       lac promoter: promoter for the E. coli lac operon
   2434..2455    -  protein_bind   CAP binding site: CAP binding activates transcription in the presence of cAMP. E. coli catabolite activator protein
   2468..2560    -  CDS            lacI (fragment): lac repressor; lacI; The lac repressor binds to the lac operator to inhibit transcription in E. coli. This inhibition can be relieved by adding lactose or isopropyl-β-D-thiogalactopyranoside (IPTG).
   2743..3331    -  rep_origin     ori: high-copy-number ColE1/pMB1/pBR322/pUC origin of replication
   3502..4362    -  CDS            AmpR: β-lactamase; bla; confers resistance to ampicillin, carbenicillin, and related antibiotics
   4363..4467    -  promoter       AmpR promoter: bla
   4520..4948    -  rep_origin     f1 ori (sequence partly withheld): f1 bacteriophage origin of replication; arrow indicates direction of (+) strand synthesis
   4953..5108    -  CDS            lacZα (fragment): LacZα fragment of β-galactosidase; lacZ fragment
   5116..5134    +  promoter       T7 promoter: promoter for bacteriophage T7 RNA polymerase
   5822..5856    -  misc_feature   MCS (fragment): pUC18/19 multiple cloning site
   5961..17      +  protein_bind   attB1 (across the origin): mutant version of attB; recombination site for the Gateway® BP reaction BP Clonase™
>Addgene plasmid #110136 | pCZGY2162 | addgene full sequence | sequence record 211046 | Addgene NGS Result
GTACAAAAAAGCAGGCTCCGAATTCGCCCTTATGTCCGTCCTGACGCCGCTGCTGCTGCGGGGCTTGACA
GGCTCGGCCCGGCGGCTCCCAGTGCCGCGCGCCAAGATCCATTCGTTGGGGGATCCAATGATGGGTTCTC
ATCATCATCATCATCATGGTATGGCTAGCATGACTGGTGGACAGCAAATGGGTCGGGATCTGTACGACGA
TGACGATAAGGATCTCGCCACCATGGTCGACTCATCACGTCGTAAGTGGAATAAGACAGGTCACGCAGTC
AGAGCTATAGGTCGGCTGAGCTCACTCGAGAACGTCTATATCATGGCCGACAAGCAGAAGAACGGCATCA
AGGCGAACTTCAAGATCCGCCACAACATCGAGGACGGCGGCGTGCAGCTCGCCTACCACTACCAGCAGAA
CACCCCCATCGGCGACGGCCCCGTGCTGCTGCCCGACAACCACTACCTGAGCACCCAGTGCAAACTTTCG
AAAGACCCCAACGAGAAGCGCGATCACATGGTCCTGCTGGAGTTCGTGACCGCCGCCGGGATCACTCTCG
GCATGGACGAGCTGTACAAGGGCGGTACCGGAGGGAGCATGGTGAGCAAGGGCGAGGAGCTGTTCACCGG
GGTGGTGCCCATCCTGGTCGAGCTGGACGGCGACGTAAACGGCCACAAGTTCAGCGTGTCCGGCGAGGGT
GAGGGCGATGCCACCTACGGCAAGCTGACCCTGAAGTTCATCTGCACCACCGGCAAGCTGCCCGTGCCCT
GGCCCACCCTCGTGACCACCCTGACCTACGGCGTGCAGTGCTTCAGCCGCTACCCCGACCACATGAAGCA
GCACGACTTCTTCAAGTCCGCCATGCCCGAAGGCTACATCCAGGAGCGCACCATCTTCTTCAAGGACGAC
GGCAACTACAAGACCCGCGCCGAGGTGAAGTTCGAGGGCGACACCCTGGTGAACCGCATCGAGCTGAAGG
GCATCGACTTCAAGGAGGACGGCAACATCCTGGGGCACAAGCTGGAGTACAACACGCGT
[438 nt withheld, positions 1040-1477]
AAGTGAGCAAGGGCGAATTCGACCCAGCTTTCTTGTACAAAGTGGTGATATCGAATTCCTGCAGCCCGGG
GGATCCACTAGTTCTAGAGCGGCCGCCACCGCGGCCGCTGTCATCAGATCGCCATCTCGCGCCCGTGCCT
CTGACTTCTAAGTCCAATTACTCTTCAACATCCCTACATGCTCTTTCTCCCTGTGCTCCCACCCCCTATT
TTTGTTATTATCAAAAAACTTCTCTTAATTTCTTTGTTTTTTAGCTTCTTTTAAGTCACCTCTAACAATG
AAATTGTGTAGATTCAAAAATAGAATTAATTCGTAATAAAAAGTCGAAAAAAATTGTGCTCCCTCCCCCC
ATTAATAATAATTCTATCCCAAAATCTACACAATGTTCTGTGTACACTTCTTATGTTTTTTACTTCTGAT
AAATTTTTTTGAAACATCATAGAAAAAACCGCACACAAAATACCTTATCATATGTTACGTTTCAGTTTAT
GACCGCAATTTTTATTTCTTCGCACGTCTGGGCCTCTCATGACGTCAAATCATGCTCATCGTGAAAAAGT
TTTGGAGTATTTTTGGAATTTTTCAATCAAGTGAAAGTTTATGAAATTAATTTTCCTGCTTTTGCTTTTT
GGGGTTTCCCCTATTGTTTGTCAAGATTTCGAGGACGGCGTTTTTCTTGCTAAAATCACAAGTATTGATG
AGCACGATGCAAGAAAGATCGGAAGAAGGTTTGGGTTTGAGGCTCAGTGGAAGGTGAGTAGAAGTTGATA
ATTTGAAAGTGGAGTAGTGTCTATGGGGTTTTTGCCGAGCTCCAGCTTTTGTTCCCTTTAGTGAGGGTTA
ATTGCGCGCTTGGCGTAATCATGGTCATAGCTGTTTCCTGTGTGAAATTGTTATCCGCTCACAATTCCAC
ACAACATACGAGCCGGAAGCATAAAGTGTAAAGCCTGGGGTGCCTAATGAGTGAGCTAACTCACATTAAT
TGCGTTGCGCTCACTGCCCGCTTTCCAGTCGGGAAACCTGTCGTGCCAGCTGCATTAATGAATCGGCCAA
CGCGCGGGGAGAGGCGGTTTGCGTATTGGGCGCTCTTCCGCTTCCTCGCTCACTGACTCGCTGCGCTCGG
TCGTTCGGCTGCGGCGAGCGGTATCAGCTCACTCAAAGGCGGTAATACGGTTATCCACAGAATCAGGGGA
TAACGCAGGAAAGAACATGTGAGCAAAAGGCCAGCAAAAGGCCAGGAACCGTAAAAAGGCCGCGTTGCTG
GCGTTTTTCCATAGGCTCCGCCCCCCTGACGAGCATCACAAAAATCGACGCTCAAGTCAGAGGTGGCGAA
ACCCGACAGGACTATAAAGATACCAGGCGTTTCCCCCTGGAAGCTCCCTCGTGCGCTCTCCTGTTCCGAC
CCTGCCGCTTACCGGATACCTGTCCGCCTTTCTCCCTTCGGGAAGCGTGGCGCTTTCTCATAGCTCACGC
TGTAGGTATCTCAGTTCGGTGTAGGTCGTTCGCTCCAAGCTGGGCTGTGTGCACGAACCCCCCGTTCAGC
CCGACCGCTGCGCCTTATCCGGTAACTATCGTCTTGAGTCCAACCCGGTAAGACACGACTTATCGCCACT
GGCAGCAGCCACTGGTAACAGGATTAGCAGAGCGAGGTATGTAGGCGGTGCTACAGAGTTCTTGAAGTGG
TGGCCTAACTACGGCTACACTAGAAGAACAGTATTTGGTATCTGCGCTCTGCTGAAGCCAGTTACCTTCG
GAAAAAGAGTTGGTAGCTCTTGATCCGGCAAACAAACCACCGCTGGTAGCGGTGGTTTTTTTGTTTGCAA
GCAGCAGATTACGCGCAGAAAAAAAGGATCTCAAGAAGATCCTTTGATCTTTTCTACGGGGTCTGACGCT
CAGTGGAACGAAAACTCACGTTAAGGGATTTTGGTCATGAGATTATCAAAAAGGATCTTCACCTAGATCC
TTTTAAATTAAAAATGAAGTTTTAAATCAATCTAAAGTATATATGAGTAAACTTGGTCTGACAGTTACCA
ATGCTTAATCAGTGAGGCACCTATCTCAGCGATCTGTCTATTTCGTTCATCCATAGTTGCCTGACTCCCC
GTCGTGTAGATAACTACGATACGGGAGGGCTTACCATCTGGCCCCAGTGCTGCAATGATACCGCGAGACC
CACGCTCACCGGCTCCAGATTTATCAGCAATAAACCAGCCAGCCGGAAGGGCCGAGCGCAGAAGTGGTCC
TGCAACTTTATCCGCCTCCATCCAGTCTATTAATTGTTGCCGGGAAGCTAGAGTAAGTAGTTCGCCAGTT
AATAGTTTGCGCAACGTTGTTGCCATTGCTACAGGCATCGTGGTGTCACGCTCGTCGTTTGGTATGGCTT
CATTCAGCTCCGGTTCCCAACGATCAAGGCGAGTTACATGATCCCCCATGTTGTGCAAAAAAGCGGTTAG
CTCCTTCGGTCCTCCGATCGTTGTCAGAAGTAAGTTGGCCGCAGTGTTATCACTCATGGTTATGGCAGCA
CTGCATAATTCTCTTACTGTCATGCCATCCGTAAGATGCTTTTCTGTGACTGGTGAGTACTCAACCAAGT
CATTCTGAGAATAGTGTATGCGGCGACCGAGTTGCTCTTGCCCGGCGTCAATACGGGATAATACCGCGCC
ACATAGCAGAACTTTAAAAGTGCTCATCATTGGAAAACGTTCTTCGGGGCGAAAACTCTCAAGGATCTTA
CCGCTGTTGAGATCCAGTTCGATGTAACCCACTCGTGCACCCAACTGATCTTCAGCATCTTTTACTTTCA
CCAGCGTTTCTGGGTGAGCAAAAACAGGAAGGCAAAATGCCGCAAAAAAGGGAATAAGGGCGACACGGAA
ATGTTGAATACTCATACTCTTCCTTTTTCAATATTATTGAAGCATTTATCAGGGTTATTGTCTCATGAGC
GGATACATATTTGAATGTATTTAGAAAAATAAACAAATAGGGGTTCCGCGCACATTTCCCCGAAAAGTGC
CACCTAAATTGTAAGCGTTAATATTTTGTTAAAATTCGCGTTAAATTTTTGTTAAATCAGCTCATTTTTT
AACCAATAGGCCGAAATCGGCAAAATCCCTTATAAATCAAAAGAATAGACCGAGATAGGGT
[37 nt withheld, positions 4619-4655]
AAAGAACGTGGACTCCAACGTCAAAGG
[49 nt withheld, positions 4683-4731]
T
[91 nt withheld, positions 4733-4823]
G
[124 nt withheld, positions 4825-4948]
CCCATTCGCCATTCAGGCTGCGCAACTGTTGGGAAGGGCGATCGGTGCGGGCCTCTTCGCTATTACGCCA
GCTGGCGAAAGGGGGATGTGCTGCAAGGCGATTAAGTTGGGTAACGCCAGGGTTTTCCCAGTCACGACGT
TGTAAAACGACGGCCAGTGAGCGCGCGTAATACGACTCACTATAGGGCGAATTGGGTACCAGCATTTGAA
AATTTGCACCAATGTATTATTTAATTTTTTTTTTCGAAAATTTAACGCATTTTCTCTCTAAAAACTCGAA
ATTTAGTGTGTTCTAAACAACAGTAAGCATACAATACCTTTGTTCAAAATTGACGTGCTTTCTGAACCAA
TATGGTTAGTTTCAAAAATTTTTGTATTATAGGATAGAAATATTTGGAAATAAATTTTAAAACCAAACTT
ATGCCTTTCTCTTTTAGTATCCCAGCTAGGTAATATTTTAGTATTTGCCCAAATCCTTGAAGTAAGGAGT
ATATAATTTTTGAAAAACAATAAAACTCCAGATAATTCATAGTTTTTTCTCGAAAGAAAATTTTTGAGAT
TAGTTATTGAACTTCATTTTTGAACATTATTCGTTGAAAAACACTCGCTTTGTCTTTATTTTCAAAAAAA
TTCCGATTTCCCCAACCAGAAAAAAAAACAGATAGAAGAAATTTCTCCTTAAATTTCATTGTCCATCTCT
CTTGGAAACACATTATCTATCAAATGAAAAACGCATTTTTTTTCCTGGCAGAAAAATGAAATTGGTTAGA
TTACACTGGTTAGGTTTGAAGGTGTAACTTTCGCTTTCTCAGCAACTTTCAGTATAAAAGGAAACGGTCA
CCATTTAGAAAGACATCAGTTCATCAACTCGAGGCATGCCTGCAGGTCGACTCTAGAGGATCCCCGGGAT
TGGCCAAAGGACCCAAAGGTATGTTTCGAATGATACTAACATAACATAGAACATTTTCAGGAGGACCCTT
GGAGGGTACAGGTAGAAAAAAAGCTTGATATCACAAGTTT
